>Addgene plasmid #63904 | pYC46 | depositor full sequence | sequence record 110406 | pYC46 sequence 6017 bps
TCGCGCGTTTCGGTGATGACGGTGAAAACCTCTGACACATGCAGCTCCCGGAGACGGTCACAGCTTGTCT
GTAAGCGGATGCCGGGAGCAGACAAGCCCGTCAGGGCGCGTCAGCGGGTGTTGGCGGGTGTCGGGGCTGG
CTTAACTATGCGGCATCAGAGCAGATTGTACTGAGAGTGCACCACGCTTTTCAATTCAATTCATCATTTT
TTTTTTATTCTTTTTTTTGATTTCGGTTTCTTTGAAATTTTTTTGATTCGGTAATCTCCGAACAGAAGGA
AGAACGAAGGAAGGAGCACAGACTTAGATTGGTATATATACGCATATGTAGTGTTGAAGAAACATGAAAT
TGCCCAGTATTCTTAACCCAACTGCACAGAACAAAAACCTGCAGGAAACGAAGATAAATCATGTCGAAAG
CTACATATAAGGAACGTGCTGCTACTCATCCTAGTCCTGTTGCTGCCAAGCTATTTAATATCATGCACGA
AAAGCAAACAAACTTGTGTGCTTCATTGGATGTTCGTACCACCAAGGAATTACTGGAGTTAGTTGAAGCA
TTAGGTCCCAAAATTTGTTTACTAAAAACACATGTGGATATCTTGACTGATTTTTCCATGGAGGGCACAG
TTAAGCCGCTAAAGGCATTATCCGCCAAGTACAATTTTTTACTCTTCGAAGACAGAAAATTTGCTGACAT
TGGTAATACAGTCAAATTGCAGTACTCTGCGGGTGTATACAGAATAGCAGAATGGGCAGACATTACGAAT
GCACACGGTGTGGTGGGCCCAGGTATTGTTAGCGGTTTGAAGCAGGCGGCAGAAGAAGTAACAAAGGAAC
CTAGAGGCCTTTTGATGTTAGCAGAATTGTCATGCAAGGGCTCCCTATCTACTGGAGAATATACTAAGGG
TACTGTTGACATTGCGAAGAGCGACAAAGATTTTGTTATCGGCTTTATTGCTCAAAGAGACATGGGTGGA
AGAGATGAAGGTTACGATTGGTTGATTATGACACCCGGTGTGGGTTTAGATGACAAGGGAGACGCATTGG
GTCAACAGTATAGAACCGTGGATGATGTGGTCTCTACAGGATCTGACATTATTATTGTTGGAAGAGGACT
ATTTGCAAAGGGAAGGGATGCTAAGGTAGAGGGTGAACGTTACAGAAAAGCAGGCTGGGAAGCATATTTG
AGAAGATGCGGCCAGCAAAACTAAAAAACTGTATTATAAGTAAATGCATGTATACTAAACTCACAAATTA
GAGCTTCAATTTAATTATATCAGTTATTACCCTGCGGTGTGAAATACCGCACAGATGCGTAAGGAGAAAA
TACCGCATCAGGAAATTGTAAACGTTAATATTTTGTTAAAATTCGCGTTAAATTTTTGTTAAATCAGCTC
ATTTTTTAACCAATAGGCCGAAATCGGCAAAATCCCTTATAAATCAAAAGAATAGACCGAGATAGGGT
[37 nt withheld, positions 1469-1505]
AAAGAACGTGGACTCCAACGTCAAAGG
[49 nt withheld, positions 1533-1581]
T
[91 nt withheld, positions 1583-1673]
G
[124 nt withheld, positions 1675-1798]
CGCGCCATTCGCCATTCAGGCTGCGCAACTGTTGGGAAGGGCGATCGGTGCGGGCCTCTTCGCTATTACG
CCAGCTGGCGAAGGGGGGATGTGCTGCAAGGCGATTAAGTTGGGTAACGCCAGGGTTTTCCCAGTCACGA
CGTTGTAAAACGACGGCCAGTGAATTGTAATACGACTCACTATAGGGCGAATTGGAGCTCCACCGCGGTG
GCGGCCGCTCTAGAACTAGTGGATCCTAGGAGCAGACTACAAAGATGACGATGACAAAGGAGCCGATTAT
AAGGACGATGACGATAAAGGGGCTGACTACAAAGATGACGATGACAAGTGATAAGATCCGAAGTTCCTAT
ACTTTCTAGAGAATAGGAACTTCGTGCGCTTTTGAACCACGTAAAGTGCTGTAAACCAGCTCTATTCAAT
GAGGTAAATGATAAAGTTTATAAGAGACCAAAAAATTCAAAAAAAAAATTGAAAAATTATATTGGTATTT
ATATGAAACAATAGTTCAGTTCAAAGCGCTAGCTTTTCTCATCTCAACTAACCGGTATTAGGTGGGTATT
TATTTAATATGGGAACAAGAAATGTGACATTAATGTTCATGTTTTTATTTTCATTATTTATTCTATATGG
TTTGGGACTTGATGTTATGTCTTAATTCATAGAGATCCGCTTGCCTCGTCCCCGCCGGGTCACCCGGCCA
GCGACATGGAGGCCCAGAATACCCTCCTTGACAGTCTTGACGTGCGCAGCTCAGGGGCATGATGTGACTG
TCGCCCGTACATTTAGCCCATACATCCCCATGTATAATCATTTGCATCCATACATTTTGATGGCCGCACG
GCGCGAAGCAAAAATTACGGCTCCTCGCTGCAGACCTGCGAGCAGGGAAACGCTCCCCTCACAGACGCGT
TGAATTGTCCCCACGCCGCGCCCCTGTAGAGAAATATAAAAGGTTAGGATTTGCCACTGAGGTTCTTCTT
TCATATACTTCCTTTTAAAATCTTGCTAGGATACAGTTCTCACATCACATCCGAACATAAACAACCGGAT
CGATCCTACAATTATGTCTACTACTTTGGATGATACTGCTTATAGATACAGAACTTCTGTTCCAGGTGAT
GCTGAAGCTATTGAAGCTTTGGATGGTTCTTTCACTACCGATACTGTTTTTAGAGTTACTGCTACTGGTG
ATGGTTTCACTTTGAGAGAAGTTCCAGTTGATCCACCATTGACTAAGGTTTTCCCAGATGATGAATCCGA
TGATGAATCCGATGCTGGTGAAGATGGTGATCCAGATTCTAGAACTTTCGTTGCTTATGGTGATGATGGT
GATTTGGCTGGTTTCGTTGTTGTTTCTTATTCTGGTTGGAACAGAAGATTGACTGTTGAAGATATTGAAG
TTGCTCCAGAACATAGAGGTCATGGTGTTGGTAGAGCTTTGATGGGTTTGGCTACTGAATTCGCCAGAGA
AAGAGGTGCTGGTCATTTGTGGTTGGAAGTTACCAATGTTAATGCTCCAGCTATTCATGCTTATAGAAGA
ATGGGTTTCACTTTGTGTGGTTTGGATACTGCTTTATACGATGGTACTGCTTCCGATGGTGAACAAGCTT
TGTATATGTCTATGCCATGTCCATAATAACTCGACCAGTACTGACAATAAAAAGATTCTTGTTTTCAAGA
ACTTGTCATTTGTATAGTTTTTTTATATTGTAGTTGTTCTATTTTAATCAAATGTTAGCGTGATTTATAT
TTTTTTTCGCCTCGACATCATCTGCCCAGATGCGAAGTTAAGTGCGCAGAAAGTAATATCATGCGTCAAT
CGTATGTGAATGCTGGTCGCTATACTGCTGTCGATTCGATACTAACGCCGCCATCCAGTGTCGATCGACG
AAGTTCCTATACTTTCTAGAGAATAGGAACTTCGTCCTCGAGGGGGGGCCCGGTACCAGCTTTTGTTCCC
TTTAGTGAGGGTTAATTCCGAGCTTGGCGTAATCATGGTCATAGCTGTTTCCTGTGTGAAATTGTTATCC
GCTCACAATTCCACACAACATAGGAGCCGGAAGCATAAAGTGTAAAGCCTGGGGTGCCTAATGAGTGAGG
TAACTCACATTAATTGCGTTGCGCTCACTGCCCGCTTTCCAGTCGGGAAACCTGTCGTGCCAGCTGCATT
AATGAATCGGCCAACGCGCGGGGAGAGGCGGTTTGCGTATTGGGCGCTCTTCCGCTTCCTCGCTCACTGA
CTCGCTGCGCTCGGTCGTTCGGCTGCGGCGAGCGGTATCAGCTCACTCAAAGGCGGTAATACGGTTATCC
ACAGAATCAGGGGATAACGCAGGAAAGAACATGTGAGCAAAAGGCCAGCAAAAGGCCAGGAACCGTAAAA
AGGCCGCGTTGCTGGCGTTTTTCCATAGGCTCGGCCCCCCTGACGAGCATCACAAAAATCGACGCTCAAG
TCAGAGGTGGCGAAACCCGACAGGACTATAAAGATACCAGGCGTTCCCCCCTGGAAGCTCCCTCGTGCGC
TCTCCTGTTCCGACCCTGCCGCTTACCGGATACCTGTCCGCCTTTCTCCCTTCGGGAAGCGTGGCGCTTT
CTCAATGCTCACGCTGTAGGTATCTCAGTTCGGTGTAGGTCGTTCGCTCCAAGCTGGGCTGTGTGCACGA
ACCCCCCGTTCAGCCCGACCGCTGCGCCTTATCCGGTAACTATCGTCTTGAGTCCAACCCGGTAAGACAC
GACTTATCGCCACTGGCAGCAGCCACTGGTAACAGGATTAGCAGAGCGAGGTATGTAGGCGGTGCTACAG
AGTTCTTGAAGTGGTGGCCTAACTACGGCTACACTAGAAGGACAGTATTTGGTATCTGCGCTCTGCTGAA
GCCAGTTACCTTCGGAAAAAGAGTTGGTAGCTCTTGATCCGGCAAACAAACCACCGCTGGTAGCGGTGGT
TTTTTTGTTTGCAAGCAGCAGATTACGCGCAGAAAAAAAGGATCTCAAGAAGATCCTTTGATCTTTTCTA
CGGGGTCTGACGCTCAGTGGAACGAAAACTCACGTTAAGGGATTTTGGTCATGAGATTATCAAAAAGGAT
CTTCACCTAGATCCTTTTAAATTAAAAATGAAGTTTTAAATCAATCTAAAGTATATATGAGTAAACTTGG
TCTGACAGTTACCAATGCTTAATCAGTGAGGCACCTATCTCAGCGATCTGTCTATTTCGTTCATCCATAG
TTGCCTGACTGCCCGTCGTGTAGATAACTACGATACGGGAGGGCTTACCATCTGGCCCCAGTGCTGCAAT
GATACCGCGAGACCCACGCTCACCGGCTCCAGATTTATCAGCAATAAACCAGCCAGCCGGAAGGGCCGAG
CGCAGAAGTGGTCCTGCAACTTTATCCGCCTCCATCCAGTCTATTAATTGTTGCCGGGAAGCTAGAGTAA
GTAGTTCGCCAGTTAATAGTTTGCGCAACGTTGTTGCCATTGCTACAGGCATCGTGGTGTCACGCTCGTC
GTTTGGTATGGCTTCATTCAGCTCCGGTTCCCAACGATCAAGGCGAGTTACATGATCCCCCATGTTGTGA
AAAAAAGCGGTTAGCTCCTTCGGTCCTCCGATCGTTGTCAGAAGTAAGTTGGCCGCAGTGTTATCACTCA
TGGTTATGGCAGCACTGCATAATTCTCTTACTGTCATGCCATCCGTAAGATGCTTTTCTGTGACTGGTGA
GTACTCAACCAAGTCATTCTGAGAATAGTGTATGCGGCGACCGAGTTGCTCTTGCCCGGCGTCAATACGG
GATAATACCGCGCCACATAGCAGAACTTTAAAAGTGCTCATCATTGGAAAACGTTCTTCGGGGCGAAAAC
TCTCAAGGATCTTACCGCTGTTGAGATCCAGTTCGATGTAACCCACTCGTGCACCCAACTGATCTTCAGC
ATCTTTTACTTTCACCAGCGTTTCTGGGTGAGCAAAAACAGGAAGGCAAAATGCCGCAAAAAAGGGAATA
AGGGCGACACGGAAATGTTGAATACTCATACTCTTCCTTTTTCAATATTATTGAAGCATTTATCAGGGTT
ATTGTCTCATGAGCGGATACATATTTGAATGTATTTAGAAAAATAAACAAATAGGGGTTCCGCGCACATT
TCCCCGAAAAGTGCCACCTGACGTCTAAGAAACCATTATTATCATGACATTAACCTATAAAAATAGGCGT
ATCACGAGGCCCTTTCGTC
Features (pLannotate 1.2.2; 25 found; start..end, strand, type, name):
    137..184     +  misc_feature   bom (fragment): basis of mobility region from pBR322
    195..410     +  promoter       URA3 promoter: S. cerevisiae URA3
    411..1214    +  CDS            URA3: orotidine-5'-phosphate decarboxylase, required for uracil biosynthesis; S. cerevisiae URA3; yeast auxotrophic marker, counterselectable with 5-fluoroorotic acid (5-FOA)
   1293..1342    +  misc_feature   bom (fragment): basis of mobility region from pBR322
   1343..1798    -  rep_origin     f1 ori (sequence partly withheld): f1 bacteriophage origin of replication; arrow indicates direction of (+) strand synthesis
   1806..1963    -  CDS            lacZα (fragment): LacZα fragment of β-galactosidase; lacZ fragment
   1966..1984    +  promoter       T7 promoter: promoter for bacteriophage T7 RNA polymerase
   1993..2034    +  misc_feature   MCS (fragment): pBluescript multiple cloning site
   2043..2065    +  CDS            3xFLAG (fragment): three tandem FLAG® epitope tags, followed by an enterokinase cleavage site
   2103..2126    +  CDS            3xFLAG (fragment): three tandem FLAG® epitope tags, followed by an enterokinase cleavage site
   2138..2171    -  protein_bind   FRT (minimal): supports FLP-mediated excision but not integration (Turan and Bode, 2011) FLP recombinase from the Saccharomyces cerevisiae 2μ plasmid
   2501..2844    +  promoter       TEF promoter: Ashbya gossypii TEF promoter
   2862..3431    +  CDS            sta: STA_STRLA - Experimental evidence at protein level: Swiss-Prot protein existence level 1. Involved in resistance to streptothricin, a broad-spectrum antibiotic produced by streptomycetes. Detoxifies streptothricin via acetylation of the beta amino group of the first beta-lysyl moiety of streptothricin. From Streptomyces lavendulae.
   3448..3645    +  terminator     TEF terminator: Ashbya gossypii TEF terminator
   3688..3721    -  protein_bind   FRT (minimal): supports FLP-mediated excision but not integration (Turan and Bode, 2011) FLP recombinase from the Saccharomyces cerevisiae 2μ plasmid
   3724..3745    +  misc_feature   MCS (fragment): pBluescript multiple cloning site
   3757..3775    -  promoter       T3 promoter: promoter for bacteriophage T3 RNA polymerase
   3820..3836    -  protein_bind   lac operator: The lac repressor binds to the lac operator to inhibit transcription in E. coli. This inhibition can be relieved by adding lactose or isopropyl-β-D-thiogalactopyranoside (IPTG). lac repressor encoded by lacI
   3844..3874    -  promoter       lac promoter: promoter for the E. coli lac operon
   3889..3910    -  protein_bind   CAP binding site: CAP binding activates transcription in the presence of cAMP. E. coli catabolite activator protein
   3923..4015    -  CDS            lacI (fragment): lac repressor; lacI; The lac repressor binds to the lac operator to inhibit transcription in E. coli. This inhibition can be relieved by adding lactose or isopropyl-β-D-thiogalactopyranoside (IPTG).
   4198..4786    -  rep_origin     ori: high-copy-number ColE1/pMB1/pBR322/pUC origin of replication
   4957..5817    -  CDS            AmpR: β-lactamase; bla; confers resistance to ampicillin, carbenicillin, and related antibiotics
   5818..5922    -  promoter       AmpR promoter: bla
   6017..35      +  CDS            rop (fragment) (across the origin): Rop protein, which maintains plasmids at low copy number; rop
