[The description below was written by a language model from this plasmid's Addgene catalogue record and pLannotate feature annotations shown in this document.]
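Description:
pYC46 is an empty recipient vector of the integrative yeast type, derived from pYC44 by inserting a FLAG epitope fragment (a BamHI/BglII piece) into the BamHI site. It is intended for building C-terminal FLAG-tagged fusions, and the associated publication places it in a vector series developed for Candida glabrata. The backbone is pBluescript-like: a high-copy ColE1/pUC origin and the AmpR β-lactamase gene support propagation and ampicillin selection in E. coli. An f1 origin, lacZα and lac promoter/operator remnants, and flanking T7 and T3 promoters are also present. No yeast replication origin or centromere is annotated, consistent with a plasmid that must integrate into the genome to be maintained.

The working region begins with a fragment of the pBluescript multiple cloning site, followed immediately by sequences annotated as FLAG-tag fragments, so a gene segment cloned in frame at the MCS acquires the epitope at its C-terminus. No yeast promoter is annotated upstream of this cloning site. This suggests that expression depends on whatever sequence the user inserts or on the native locus after integration, though the record does not state this. Downstream of the tag lies a nourseothricin resistance cassette, a streptothricin acetyltransferase gene driven by the Ashbya gossypii TEF promoter and ended by the TEF terminator. It is bracketed by two minimal FRT sites in the same orientation, an arrangement that allows FLP recombinase to excise the marker after selection. A separate S. cerevisiae URA3 gene with its own promoter provides uracil prototrophy selection and can be counterselected with 5-FOA. The sequenced record is about 6.0 kb, slightly larger than the listed backbone size, in keeping with the added tag fragment.
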