Addgene plasmid #63904: pYC46
Purpose: (Empty Backbone) Recipient integrative vector to construct FLAG tagged fusions
Depositing lab: Irene Castano Navarro. Depositing organization: Instituto Potosino de Investigacion Cientifica y Tecnologica. Publication: Expression vectors for C-terminal fusions with fluorescent proteins and epitope tags in Candida glabrata. Yanez-Carrillo P, Orta-Zavalza E, Gutierrez-Escobedo G, Patron-Soberano A, De Las Penas A, Castano I. Fungal Genet Biol. 2015 May 15. pii: S1087-1845(15)00087-0. doi: 10.1016/j.fgb.2015.04.020. PubMed 25986172.
Backbone
  Vector backbone: pYC44
  Backbone size (bp): 5915
  Modifications to backbone: digestion with BamH1 and cloning of FLAG tag as BamH1/BglII fragment
  Vector type: Yeast Expression
  Selectable markers: URA3 ; Nourseothricin
  Tag / fusion protein: FLAG
Growth in bacteria
  Bacterial resistance: Ampicillin, 100 μg/mL
  Growth temperature: 30°C
  Growth strain: DH10B
  Copy number: High Copy
Terms and licenses: Academic/Nonprofit Terms; Industry Terms: Not Available to Industry
How to cite: pYC46 was a gift from Irene Castano Navarro (Addgene plasmid # 63904 ; http://n2t.net/addgene:63904 ; RRID:Addgene_63904)
