>Addgene plasmid #63904 | pYC46 | addgene partial sequence | sequence record 110404 | M13pUC-Rev 5'-AGCGGATAACAATTTCACACAGG-3'
ACCCTCACTAAAGGGAACAAAAGCTGGTACCGGGCCCCCCCTCGAGGACGAAGTTCCTATTCTCTAGAAA
GTATAGGAACTTCGTCGATCGACACTGGATGGCGGCGTTAGTATCGAATCGACAGCAGTATAGCGACCAG
CATTCACATACGATTGACGCATGATATTACTTTCTGCGCACTTAACTTCGCATCTGGGCAGATGATGTCG
AGGCGAAAAAAAATATAAATCACGCTAACATTTGATTAAAATAGAACAACTACAATATAAAAAAACTATA
CAAATGACAAGTTCTTGAAAACAAGAATCTTTTTATTGTCAGTACTGGTCGAGTTATTATGGACATGGCA
TAGACATATACAAAGCTTGTTCACCATCGGAAGCAGTACCATCGTATAAAGCAGTATCCAAACCACACAA
AGTGAAACCCATTCTTCTATAAGCATGAATAGCTGGAGCATTAACATTGGTAACTTCCAACCACAAATGA
CCAGCACCTCTTTCTCTGGCGAATTCAGTAGCCAAACCCATCAAAGCTCTACCAACACCATGACCTCTAT
GTTCTGGAGCAACTTCAATATCTTCAACAGTCAATCTTCTGTTCCAACCAGAATAAGAAACAACAACGAA
ACCAGCCAAATCACCATCATCACCATAAGCAACGAAAGTTCTAGAATCTGGATCACCATCTTCACCAGCA
TCGGATTCATCATCGGATTCATCATCTGGGAAAACCTTAGTCAATGGTGGATCAACTGGAACTTCTCTCA
AAGTG
