>Addgene plasmid #63904 | pYC46 | addgene partial sequence | sequence record 110637 | M13pUC-Fwd 5'-CCCAGTCACGACGTTGTAAAACG-3'
GGGCGAATTGGAGCTCCACCGCGGTGGCGGCCGCTCTAGAACTAGTGGATCCTAGGAGCAGACTACAAAG
ATGACGATGACAAAGGAGCCGATTATAAGGACGATGACGATAAAGGGGCTGACTACAAAGATGACGATGA
CAAGTGATAAGATCCGAAGTTCCTATACTTTCTAGAGAATAGGAACTTCGTGCGCTTTTGAACCACGTAA
AGTGCTGTAAACCAGCTCTATTCAATGAGGTAAATGATAAAGTTTATAAGAGACCAAAAAATTCAAAAAA
AAAATTGAAAAATTATATTGGTATTTATATGAAACAATAGTTCAGTTCAAAGCGCTAGCTTTTCTCATCT
CAACTAACCGGTATTAGGTGGGTATTTATTTAATATGGGAACAAGAAATGTGACATTAATGTTCATGTTT
TTATTTTCATTATTTATTCTATATGGTTTGGGACTTGATGTTATGTCTTAATTCATAGAGATCCGCTTGC
CTCGTCCCCGCCGGGTCACCCGGCCAGCGACATGGAGGCCCAGAATACCCTCCTTGACAGTCTTGACGTG
CGCAGCTCAGGGGCATGATGTGACTGTCGCCCGTACATTTAGCCCATACATCCCCATGTATAATCATTTG
CATCCATACATTTTGATGGCCGCACGGCGCGAAGCAAA
